Addgene plasmid #61276: pDest eGFP CUGBP1
Purpose: Mammalian expression of EGFP-tagged human CUGBP1
Depositing lab: Nicolas Charlet-Berguerand. Depositing organization: Institut de Genetique et de Biologie Moleculaire et Cellulaire (IGBMC).
Backbone
  Vector backbone: pDEST
  Backbone manufacturer: Invitrogen
  Vector type: Mammalian Expression
  Selectable markers: Neomycin (select with G418)
Growth in bacteria
  Bacterial resistance: Ampicillin, 100 μg/mL
  Growth temperature: 37°C
  Growth strain: DH5alpha
  Copy number: Unknown
Gene/Insert
  Gene/Insert name: CUG-BP (alt names: Elav-like family member 1; CELF1)
  Species: H. sapiens (human)
  Entrez Gene: CELF1 (a.k.a. BRUNOL2, CUG-BP, CUGBP, CUGBP1, EDEN-BP, NAB50, NAPOR, hNab50)
  Promoter: CMV
  Tag / fusion protein: EGFP (N terminal on backbone)
  Cloning method: Gateway Cloning
  Sequencing primers: 5′ EGFP-C; 3′ BGH-Rev
Terms and licenses: Academic/Nonprofit Terms; Industry Terms: Not Available to Industry
How to cite: pDest eGFP CUGBP1 was a gift from Nicolas Charlet-Berguerand (Addgene plasmid # 61276 ; http://n2t.net/addgene:61276 ; RRID:Addgene_61276)
