[The description below was written by a language model from this plasmid's Addgene catalogue record and pLannotate feature annotations shown in this document.]
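Description:
pDest eGFP CUGBP1 is a 7,592 bp mammalian expression plasmid built on an Invitrogen pDEST Gateway destination backbone, designed to express human CUGBP1 (CELF1, also called CUG-BP or BRUNOL2) as an N-terminal EGFP fusion. It is propagated in E. coli through a high-copy ColE1/pUC-type origin and selected with ampicillin via the β-lactamase gene under its own promoter. An f1 phage origin is also present, along with small remnants of backbone ancestry (a bom fragment, lac promoter/operator elements, and a lacI fragment) that have no evident role in the construct's function.

The expression cassette is driven by the human cytomegalovirus immediate early enhancer and promoter. The EGFP coding sequence comes first, followed by a short multiple cloning site fragment and an attB1 site, then the CELF1 open reading frame, an attB2 site, and the bovine growth hormone polyadenylation signal. The flanking attB sites are the scars left by Gateway recombination, which placed the CELF1 sequence downstream of the backbone-encoded EGFP so that the attB1-derived sequence serves as a linker between tag and protein. A separate cassette, consisting of the SV40 enhancer/early promoter, the neomycin phosphotransferase gene, and the SV40 polyadenylation signal, allows G418 selection of stably transfected mammalian cells; a short ble fragment annotated after neo appears to be residual sequence.

CELF1 is an RNA-binding protein that regulates alternative splicing, mRNA translation, and mRNA stability. The stated purpose is mammalian expression of the EGFP-tagged protein, which would allow overexpression and fluorescence-based visualisation of CUGBP1 in transfected cells.
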