Features (pLannotate 1.2.2; 22 found; start..end, strand, type, name):
     28..80      -  misc_feature   bom (fragment): basis of mobility region from pBR322
    235..614     +  enhancer       CMV enhancer: human cytomegalovirus immediate early enhancer
    615..818     +  promoter       CMV promoter: human cytomegalovirus (CMV) immediate early promoter
    863..1579    +  CDS            EGFP: EGFP is a basic (constitutively fluorescent) green fluorescent protein published in 1996, derived from Aequorea victoria. It is reported to be a rapidly-maturing weak dimer with moderate acid sensitivity.
   1581..1597    +  misc_feature   MCS (fragment): multiple cloning site
   1625..1649    +  protein_bind   attB1: mutant version of attB; recombination site for the Gateway® BP reaction BP Clonase™
   1664..3109    +  CDS            CELF1: CELF1_HUMAN - Also known as BRUNOL2, CUGBP, CUGBP1, NAB50. Experimental evidence at protein level: Swiss-Prot protein existence level 1. RNA-binding protein implicated in the regulation of several post-transcriptional events. Involved in pre-mRNA alternative splicing, mRNA translation and stability. Mediates exon inclusion and/or exclusion in pre-mRNA that are subject to tissue-specific and developmentally regulated alternative splicing. Specifically activates exon 5 inclusion of cardiac isoforms of TNNT2 during heart remodeling at the juvenile to adult transition. Acts as both an activator an
   3126..3150    -  protein_bind   attB2: mutant version of attB; recombination site for the Gateway® BP reaction BP Clonase™
   3189..3413    +  polyA_signal   bGH poly(A) signal: bovine growth hormone polyadenylation signal
   3417..3438    +  promoter       SV40 promoter (fragment): SV40 enhancer and early promoter
   3459..3887    +  rep_origin     f1 ori (sequence partly withheld): f1 bacteriophage origin of replication; arrow indicates direction of (+) strand synthesis
   3901..4230    +  promoter       SV40 promoter: SV40 enhancer and early promoter
   4297..5088    +  CDS            neo: KKA2_KLEPN - Also known as kan, nptII. Experimental evidence at protein level: Swiss-Prot protein existence level 1. Resistance to kanamycin, neomycin, paromomycin, ribostamycin, butirosin and gentamicin B. From Klebsiella pneumoniae.
   5112..5270    +  CDS            ble (fragment): BLE_KLEPN - Experimental evidence at protein level: Swiss-Prot protein existence level 1. Binding protein with a strong affinity to the bleomycin family of antibiotics. Binds to CL990; an antimitotic-antibiotic compound. From Klebsiella pneumoniae.
   5265..5386    +  polyA_signal   SV40 poly(A) signal: SV40 polyadenylation signal
   5459..5475    -  protein_bind   lac operator: The lac repressor binds to the lac operator to inhibit transcription in E. coli. This inhibition can be relieved by adding lactose or isopropyl-β-D-thiogalactopyranoside (IPTG). lac repressor encoded by lacI
   5483..5513    -  promoter       lac promoter: promoter for the E. coli lac operon
   5528..5549    -  protein_bind   CAP binding site: CAP binding activates transcription in the presence of cAMP. E. coli catabolite activator protein
   5562..5654    -  CDS            lacI (fragment): lac repressor; lacI; The lac repressor binds to the lac operator to inhibit transcription in E. coli. This inhibition can be relieved by adding lactose or isopropyl-β-D-thiogalactopyranoside (IPTG).
   5837..6425    -  rep_origin     ori: high-copy-number ColE1/pMB1/pBR322/pUC origin of replication
   6596..7456    -  CDS            AmpR: β-lactamase; bla; confers resistance to ampicillin, carbenicillin, and related antibiotics
   7457..7561    -  promoter       AmpR promoter: bla
>Addgene plasmid #61276 | pDest eGFP CUGBP1 | depositor full sequence | sequence record 99587 | pDest eGFP CUGBP1 sequence 7592 bps
GACGGATCGGGAGATCTCCCGATCCCCTATGGTGCACTCTCAGTACAATCTGCTCTGATGCCGCATAGTT
AAGCCAGTATCTGCTCCCTGCTTGTGTGTTGGAGGTCGCTGAGTAGTGCGCGAGCAAAATTTAAGCTACA
ACAAGGCAAGGCTTGACCGACAATTGCATGAAGAATCTGCTTAGGGTTAGGCGTTTTGCGCTGCTTCGCG
ATGTACGGGCCAGATATACGCGTTGACATTGATTATTGACTAGTTATTAATAGTAATCAATTACGGGGTC
ATTAGTTCATAGCCCATATATGGAGTTCCGCGTTACATAACTTACGGTAAATGGCCCGCCTGGCTGACCG
CCCAACGACCCCCGCCCATTGACGTCAATAATGACGTATGTTCCCATAGTAACGCCAATAGGGACTTTCC
ATTGACGTCAATGGGTGGAGTATTTACGGTAAACTGCCCACTTGGCAGTACATCAAGTGTATCATATGCC
AAGTACGCCCCCTATTGACGTCAATGACGGTAAATGGCCCGCCTGGCATTATGCCCAGTACATGACCTTA
TGGGACTTTCCTACTTGGCAGTACATCTACGTATTAGTCATCGCTATTACCATGGTGATGCGGTTTTGGC
AGTACATCAATGGGCGTGGATAGCGGTTTGACTCACGGGGATTTCCAAGTCTCCACCCCATTGACGTCAA
TGGGAGTTTGTTTTGGCACCAAAATCAACGGGACTTTCCAAAATGTCGTAACAACTCCGCCCCATTGACG
CAAATGGGCGGTAGGCGTGTACGGTGGGAGGTCTATATAAGCAGAGCTGGTTTAGTGAACCGTCAGATCC
GCTAGCGCTACCGGTCGCCACCATGGTGAGCAAGGGCGAGGAGCTGTTCACCGGGGTGGTGCCCATCCTG
GTCGAGCTGGACGGCGACGTAAACGGCCACAAGTTCAGCGTGTCCGGCGAGGGCGAGGGCGATGCCACCT
ACGGCAAGCTGACCCTGAAGTTCATCTGCACCACCGGCAAGCTGCCCGTGCCCTGGCCCACCCTCGTGAC
CACCCTGACCTACGGCGTGCAGTGCTTCAGCCGCTACCCCGACCACATGAAGCAGCACGACTTCTTCAAG
TCCGCCATGCCCGAAGGCTACGTCCAGGAGCGCACCATCTTCTTCAAGGACGACGGCAACTACAAGACCC
GCGCCGAGGTGAAGTTCGAGGGCGACACCCTGGTGAACCGCATCGAGCTGAAGGGCATCGACTTCAAGGA
GGACGGCAACATCCTGGGGCACAAGCTGGAGTACAACTACAACAGCCACAACGTCTATATCATGGCCGAC
AAGCAGAAGAACGGCATCAAGGTGAACTTCAAGATCCGCCACAACATCGAGGACGGCAGCGTGCAGCTCG
CCGACCACTACCAGCAGAACACCCCCATCGGCGACGGCCCCGTGCTGCTGCCCGACAACCACTACCTGAG
CACCCAGTCCGCCCTGAGCAAAGACCCCAACGAGAAGCGCGATCACATGGTCCTGCTGGAGTTCGTGACC
GCCGCCGGGATCACTCTCGGCATGGACGAGCTGTACAAGTACTCAGATCTCGAGCTCTACAAAAGCGGTT
CCGGACCGGATCAAACAAGTTTGTACAAAAAAGCAGGCTCCGAATTCGCCCTTATGAACGGCACCCTGGA
CCACCCAGACCAACCAGATCTTGATGCTATCAAGATGTTTGTGGGCCAGGTTCCAAGGACCTGGTCTGAA
AAGGACTTGCGGGAACTCTTCGAACAGTATGGTGCTGTGTATGAAATCAACGTCCTAAGGGATAGGAGCC
AAAACCCGCCTCAGAGCAAAGGGTGCTGTTTTGTTACATTTTACACCCGTAAAGCTGCATTAGAAGCTCA
GAATGCTCTTCACAACATGAAAGTCCTCCCAGGGATGCATCACCCTATACAGATGAAACCTGCTGACAGT
GAGAAGAACAATGCAGTGGAAGACAGGAAGCTGTTTATTGGTATGATTTCCAAGAAGTGCACTGAAAATG
ACATCCGAGTCATGTTCTCTTCGTTTGGACAGATTGAAGAATGCCGGATATTGCGGGGACCTGATGGCCT
GAGCCGAGGTTGTGCATTTGTGACTTTTACAACAAGAGCCATGGCACAGACGGCTATCAAGGCAATGCAC
CAAGCACAGACCATGGAGGGTTGCTCATCACCCATGGTGGTAAAATTTGCTGATACACAGAAGGACAAAG
AACAGAAGAGAATGGCCCAGCAGCTCCAGCAGCAGATGCAGCAAATCAGCGCAGCATCTGTGTGGGGAAA
CCTTGCTGGTCTAAATACTCTTGGACCCCAGTATTTAGCACTCCTTCAGCAGACTGCCTCCTCTGGGAAC
CTCAACACCCTGAGCAGCCTCCACCCAATGGGAGGGTTGAATGCAATGCAGTTACAGAATTTGGCTGCAC
TAGCTGCTGCAGCTAGTGCAGCTCAGAACACACCAAGTGGTACCAATGCTCTCACTACATCCAGCAGTCC
CCTCAGCGTGCTCACTAGTTCAGGGTCCTCACCTAGCTCTAGCAGCAGTAATTCTGTCAACCCCATAGCC
TCACTTGGAGCCCTGCAGACATTAGCTGGAGCAACGGCTGGCCTCAATGTTGGCTCTTTGGCAGGAATGG
CTGCTTTAAATGGTGGCCTGGGCAGCAGTGGCCTTTCCAATGGCACCGGGAGCACCATGGAGGCCCTCAC
TCAGGCCTACTCGGGTATCCAGCAATATGCTGCTGCTGCGCTCCCCACTCTGTACAACCAGAATCTTCTG
ACACAGCAGAGTATTGGTGCTGCTGGAAGCCAGAAGGAAGGTCCAGAGGGAGCCAACCTGTTCATCTACC
ACCTGCCCCAGGAGTTTGGTGATCAGGACCTGCTGCAGATGTTTATGCCCTTTGGGAATGTCGTGTCTGC
CAAGGTTTTCATAGACAAGCAGACAAACCTGAGCAAGTGTTTTGGTTTTGTAAGTTACGACAATCCTGTT
TCGGCCCAAGCTGCCATCCAGTCCATGAACGGCTTTCAGATTGGCATGAAGCGGCTTAAAGTGCAGCTCA
AACGTTCGAAGAATGACAGCAAGCCCTACTGAAAGGGCGAATTCGACCCAGCTTTCTTGTACAAAGTGGT
GGATAATTAATTAAGATAAACCCGCTGATCAGCCTCGACTGTGCCTTCTAGTTGCCAGCCATCTGTTGTT
TGCCCCTCCCCCGTGCCTTCCTTGACCCTGGAAGGTGCCACTCCCACTGTCCTTTCCTAATAAAATGAGG
AAATTGCATCGCATTGTCTGAGTAGGTGTCATTCTATTCTGGGGGGTGGGGTGGGGCAGGACAGCAAGGG
GGAGGATTGGGAAGACAATAGCAGGCATGCTGGGGATGCGGTGGGCTCTATGGCTTCTGAGGCGGAAAGA
ACCAGCTGGGGCTCTAGGGGGTATCCCC
[124 nt withheld, positions 3459-3582]
C
[91 nt withheld, positions 3584-3674]
A
[49 nt withheld, positions 3676-3724]
CCTTTGACGTTGGAGTCCACGTTCTTT
[37 nt withheld, positions 3752-3788]
ACCCTATCTCGGTCTATTCTTTTGATTTATAAGGGATTTTGCCGATTTCGGCCTATTGGTTAAAAAATGA
GCTGATTTAACAAAAATTTAACGCGAATTAATTCTGTGGAATGTGTGTCAGTTAGGGTGTGGAAAGTCCC
CAGGCTCCCCAGCAGGCAGAAGTATGCAAAGCATGCATCTCAATTAGTCAGCAACCAGGTGTGGAAAGTC
CCCAGGCTCCCCAGCAGGCAGAAGTATGCAAAGCATGCATCTCAATTAGTCAGCAACCATAGTCCCGCCC
CTAACTCCGCCCATCCCGCCCCTAACTCCGCCCAGTTCCGCCCATTCTCCGCCCCATGGCTGACTAATTT
TTTTTATTTATGCAGAGGCCGAGGCCGCCTCTGCCTCTGAGCTATTCCAGAAGTAGTGAGGAGGCTTTTT
TGGAGGCCTAGGCTTTTGCAAAAAGCTCCCGGGAGCTTGTATATCCATTTTCGGATCTGATCAAGAGACA
GGATGAGGATCGTTTCGCATGATTGAACAAGATGGATTGCACGCAGGTTCTCCGGCCGCTTGGGTGGAGA
GGCTATTCGGCTATGACTGGGCACAACAGACAATCGGCTGCTCTGATGCCGCCGTGTTCCGGCTGTCAGC
GCAGGGGCGCCCGGTTCTTTTTGTCAAGACCGACCTGTCCGGTGCCCTGAATGAACTGCAGGACGAGGCA
GCGCGGCTATCGTGGCTGGCCACGACGGGCGTTCCTTGCGCAGCTGTGCTCGACGTTGTCACTGAAGCGG
GAAGGGACTGGCTGCTATTGGGCGAAGTGCCGGGGCAGGATCTCCTGTCATCTCACCTTGCTCCTGCCGA
GAAAGTATCCATCATGGCTGATGCAATGCGGCGGCTGCATACGCTTGATCCGGCTACCTGCCCATTCGAC
CACCAAGCGAAACATCGCATCGAGCGAGCACGTACTCGGATGGAAGCCGGTCTTGTCGATCAGGATGATC
TGGACGAAGAGCATCAGGGGCTCGCGCCAGCCGAACTGTTCGCCAGGCTCAAGGCGCGCATGCCCGACGG
CGAGGATCTCGTCGTGACCCATGGCGATGCCTGCTTGCCGAATATCATGGTGGAAAATGGCCGCTTTTCT
GGATTCATCGACTGTGGCCGGCTGGGTGTGGCGGACCGCTATCAGGACATAGCGTTGGCTACCCGTGATA
TTGCTGAAGAGCTTGGCGGCGAATGGGCTGACCGCTTCCTCGTGCTTTACGGTATCGCCGCTCCCGATTC
GCAGCGCATCGCCTTCTATCGCCTTCTTGACGAGTTCTTCTGAGCGGGACTCTGGGGTTCGAAATGACCG
ACCAAGCGACGCCCAACCTGCCATCACGAGATTTCGATTCCACCGCCGCCTTCTATGAAAGGTTGGGCTT
CGGAATCGTTTTCCGGGACGCCGGCTGGATGATCCTCCAGCGCGGGGATCTCATGCTGGAGTTCTTCGCC
CACCCCAACTTGTTTATTGCAGCTTATAATGGTTACAAATAAAGCAATAGCATCACAAATTTCACAAATA
AAGCATTTTTTTCACTGCATTCTAGTTGTGGTTTGTCCAAACTCATCAATGTATCTTATCATGTCTGTAT
ACCGTCGACCTCTAGCTAGAGCTTGGCGTAATCATGGTCATAGCTGTTTCCTGTGTGAAATTGTTATCCG
CTCACAATTCCACACAACATACGAGCCGGAAGCATAAAGTGTAAAGCCTGGGGTGCCTAATGAGTGAGCT
AACTCACATTAATTGCGTTGCGCTCACTGCCCGCTTTCCAGTCGGGAAACCTGTCGTGCCAGCTGCATTA
ATGAATCGGCCAACGCGCGGGGAGAGGCGGTTTGCGTATTGGGCGCTCTTCCGCTTCCTCGCTCACTGAC
TCGCTGCGCTCGGTCGTTCGGCTGCGGCGAGCGGTATCAGCTCACTCAAAGGCGGTAATACGGTTATCCA
CAGAATCAGGGGATAACGCAGGAAAGAACATGTGAGCAAAAGGCCAGCAAAAGGCCAGGAACCGTAAAAA
GGCCGCGTTGCTGGCGTTTTTCCATAGGCTCCGCCCCCCTGACGAGCATCACAAAAATCGACGCTCAAGT
CAGAGGTGGCGAAACCCGACAGGACTATAAAGATACCAGGCGTTTCCCCCTGGAAGCTCCCTCGTGCGCT
CTCCTGTTCCGACCCTGCCGCTTACCGGATACCTGTCCGCCTTTCTCCCTTCGGGAAGCGTGGCGCTTTC
TCATAGCTCACGCTGTAGGTATCTCAGTTCGGTGTAGGTCGTTCGCTCCAAGCTGGGCTGTGTGCACGAA
CCCCCCGTTCAGCCCGACCGCTGCGCCTTATCCGGTAACTATCGTCTTGAGTCCAACCCGGTAAGACACG
ACTTATCGCCACTGGCAGCAGCCACTGGTAACAGGATTAGCAGAGCGAGGTATGTAGGCGGTGCTACAGA
GTTCTTGAAGTGGTGGCCTAACTACGGCTACACTAGAAGAACAGTATTTGGTATCTGCGCTCTGCTGAAG
CCAGTTACCTTCGGAAAAAGAGTTGGTAGCTCTTGATCCGGCAAACAAACCACCGCTGGTAGCGGTGGTT
TTTTTGTTTGCAAGCAGCAGATTACGCGCAGAAAAAAAGGATCTCAAGAAGATCCTTTGATCTTTTCTAC
GGGGTCTGACGCTCAGTGGAACGAAAACTCACGTTAAGGGATTTTGGTCATGAGATTATCAAAAAGGATC
TTCACCTAGATCCTTTTAAATTAAAAATGAAGTTTTAAATCAATCTAAAGTATATATGAGTAAACTTGGT
CTGACAGTTACCAATGCTTAATCAGTGAGGCACCTATCTCAGCGATCTGTCTATTTCGTTCATCCATAGT
TGCCTGACTCCCCGTCGTGTAGATAACTACGATACGGGAGGGCTTACCATCTGGCCCCAGTGCTGCAATG
ATACCGCGAGACCCACGCTCACCGGCTCCAGATTTATCAGCAATAAACCAGCCAGCCGGAAGGGCCGAGC
GCAGAAGTGGTCCTGCAACTTTATCCGCCTCCATCCAGTCTATTAATTGTTGCCGGGAAGCTAGAGTAAG
TAGTTCGCCAGTTAATAGTTTGCGCAACGTTGTTGCCATTGCTACAGGCATCGTGGTGTCACGCTCGTCG
TTTGGTATGGCTTCATTCAGCTCCGGTTCCCAACGATCAAGGCGAGTTACATGATCCCCCATGTTGTGCA
AAAAAGCGGTTAGCTCCTTCGGTCCTCCGATCGTTGTCAGAAGTAAGTTGGCCGCAGTGTTATCACTCAT
GGTTATGGCAGCACTGCATAATTCTCTTACTGTCATGCCATCCGTAAGATGCTTTTCTGTGACTGGTGAG
TACTCAACCAAGTCATTCTGAGAATAGTGTATGCGGCGACCGAGTTGCTCTTGCCCGGCGTCAATACGGG
ATAATACCGCGCCACATAGCAGAACTTTAAAAGTGCTCATCATTGGAAAACGTTCTTCGGGGCGAAAACT
CTCAAGGATCTTACCGCTGTTGAGATCCAGTTCGATGTAACCCACTCGTGCACCCAACTGATCTTCAGCA
TCTTTTACTTTCACCAGCGTTTCTGGGTGAGCAAAAACAGGAAGGCAAAATGCCGCAAAAAAGGGAATAA
GGGCGACACGGAAATGTTGAATACTCATACTCTTCCTTTTTCAATATTATTGAAGCATTTATCAGGGTTA
TTGTCTCATGAGCGGATACATATTTGAATGTATTTAGAAAAATAAACAAATAGGGGTTCCGCGCACATTT
CCCCGAAAAGTGCCACCTGACGTC
