>Addgene plasmid #61276 | pDest eGFP CUGBP1 | addgene partial sequence | sequence record 100824 | EGFP-C 5'-CATGGTCCTGCTGGAGTTCGTG-3'
CTCGGCATGGACGAGCTGTACAAGTACTCAGATCTCGAGCTCTACAAAAGCGGTTCCGGACCGGATCAAA
CAAGTTTGTACAAAAAAGCAGGCTCCGAATTCGCCCTTATGAACGGCACCCTGGACCACCCAGACCAACC
AGATCTTGATGCTATCAAGATGTTTGTGGGCCAGGTTCCAAGGACCTGGTCTGAAAAGGACTTGCGGGAA
CTCTTCGAACAGTATGGTGCTGTGTATGAAATCAACGTCCTAAGGGATAGGAGCCAAAACCCGCCTCAGA
GCAAAGGGTGCTGTTTTGTTACATTTTACACCCGTAAAGCTGCATTAGAAGCTCAGAATGCTCTTCACAA
CATGAAAGTCCTCCCAGGGATGCATCACCCTATACAGATGAAACCTGCTGACAGTGAGAAGAACAATGCA
GTGGAAGACAGGAAGCTGTTTATTGGTATGATTTCCAAGAAGTGCACTGAAAATGACATCCGAGTCATGT
TCTCTTCGTTTGGACAGATTGAAGAATGCCGGATATTGCGGGGACCTGATGGCCTGAGCCGAGGTTGTGC
ATTTGTGACTTTTACAACAAGAGCCATGGCACAGACGGCTATCAAGGCAATGCACCAAGCACAGACCATG
GAGGGTTGCTCATCACCCATGGTGGTAAAATTTGCTGATACACAGAAGGACAAAGAACAGAAGAGAATGG
CCCAGCAGCTCCAGCAGCAGATGCAGCAAATCAGCGCAGCATCTGTGTGGGGAAACCTTGCTGGTCTAAA
TACTCTTGGACCCCAGTATTTAGCACTCCTTCAGCAGACTGCCTCCTCTGGGAACCTCAACACCCTGAGC
AGCCTCCACCCAATGGGAGGGTTGAATGCAATGCAGT
