>Addgene plasmid #61276 | pDest eGFP CUGBP1 | addgene partial sequence | sequence record 100861 | BGH-rev 5'-TAGAAGGCACAGTCGAGG-3'
AAGCTGGGTCGAATTCGCCCTTTCAGTAGGGCTTGCTGTCATTCTTCGAACGTTTGAGCTGCACTTTAAG
CCGCTTCATGCCAATCTGAAAGCCGTTCATGGACTGGATGGCAGCTTGGGCCGAAACAGGATTGTCGTAA
CTTACAAAACCAAAACACTTGCTCAGGTTTGTCTGCTTGTCTATGAAAACCTTGGCAGACACGACATTCC
CAAAGGGCATAAACATCTGCAGCAGGTCCTGATCACCAAACTCCTGGGGCAGGTGGTAGATGAACAGGTT
GGCTCCCTCTGGACCTTCCTTCTGGCTTCCAGCAGCACCAATACTCTGCTGTGTCAGAAGATTCTGGTTG
TACAGAGTGGGGAGCGCAGCAGCAGCATATTGCTGGATACCCGAGTAGGCCTGAGTGAGGGCCTCCATGG
TGCTCCCGGTGCCATTGGAAAGGCCACTGCTGCCCAGGCCACCATTTAAAGCAGCCATTCCTGCCAAAGA
GCCAACATTGAGGCCAGCCGTTGCTCCAGCTAATGTCTGCAGGGCTCCAAGTGAGGCTATGGGGTTGACA
GAATTACTGCTGCTAGAGCTAGGTGAGGACCCTGAACTAGTGAGCACGCTGAGGGGACTGCTGGATGTAG
TGAGAGCATTGGTACCACTTGGTGTGTTCTGAGCTGCACTAGCTGCAGCAGCTAGTGCAGCCAAATTCTG
TAACTGCATTGCATTCAACCCTCCCATTGGGTGGAGGCTGCTCAGGGTGTTGAGGTTCCCAGAGGAGGCA
GTCTGCTGAAGGAGTGCTAAATACTGGGGTCCAAGAGTATTTAGACCAGCAAGGTTTCCCCACACAGATG
CTGCGCTGATTTGCTGCATCTGCTGCTGGAGCTGCTGGGCCAT
